Addgene plasmid #197774: pMC-9-StUbi-11
Purpose: Phytobrick (MoClo) Level 0 Part
Depositing lab: Daniel Voytas. Depositing organization: University of Minnesota. Publication: An extensible vector toolkit and parts library for advanced engineering of plant genomes. Chamness JC, Kumar J, Cruz AJ, Rhuby E, Holum MJ, Cody JP, Tibebu R, Gamo ME, Starker CG, Zhang F, Voytas DF. Plant Genome. 2023 Mar 9:e20312. doi: 10.1002/tpg2.20312. PubMed 36896468.
Backbone
  Vector backbone: pMC-9-ccdB-11
  Backbone manufacturer: Self-made
  Vector type: Plant Expression
Growth in bacteria
  Bacterial resistance: Spectinomycin, 50 μg/mL
  Growth temperature: 37°C
  Growth strain: DH5alpha
  Copy number: High Copy
Gene/Insert
  Gene/Insert name: StUbi terminator
  Species: Solanum tuberosum
  Insert size (bp): 636
  Cloning method: Restriction Enzyme; 5′ cloning site Unknown (unknown if destroyed)
Terms and licenses: Academic/Nonprofit Terms; Industry Terms: Not Available to Industry
Depositor comments: Please visit https://doi.org/10.1101/2022.10.15.511792 for bioRxiv preprint.
How to cite: pMC-9-StUbi-11 was a gift from Daniel Voytas (Addgene plasmid # 197774 ; http://n2t.net/addgene:197774 ; RRID:Addgene_197774)
