[The description below was written by a language model from this plasmid's Addgene catalogue record and pLannotate feature annotations shown in this document.]
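Description:
pMC-9-StUbi-11 is a small (about 2.9 kb) Level 0 Phytobrick part plasmid from a MoClo/Golden Gate toolkit for plant genome engineering. It is a storage and donor vector for one standardised part, not a functional expression construct, although it is catalogued as a plant expression vector. It derives from the self-made backbone pMC-9-ccdB-11. The name suggests that a ccdB counter-selection cassette sat between assembly positions 9 and 11 and was replaced by the part during cloning, but the record lists the cloning sites as unknown. The plasmid is maintained in E. coli through a high-copy ColE1/pUC-type origin. Selection uses spectinomycin, conferred by an aadA aminoglycoside adenylyltransferase gene downstream of an annotated AmpR (bla) promoter.

The payload is a 636 bp terminator from a Solanum tuberosum (potato) ubiquitin gene. The automated feature table does not annotate it. By elimination it most likely lies in the unannotated stretch of roughly 780 bp between the short fragments at the start of the sequence and the resistance cassette, though the record does not confirm its coordinates. The other annotations are short fragments of an RSF origin, lacI, an integron integrase and a gentamicin acetyltransferase. These look like remnants of backbone construction and of the integron context from which aadA was taken, not working elements.

In use, the terminator part would be released and combined with promoter, coding sequence and other Level 0 modules in hierarchical Golden Gate assembly. This builds complete plant transcription units, in which the StUbi terminator supplies the 3′ transcription termination and polyadenylation signals.
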