Features (pLannotate 1.2.2; 7 found; start..end, strand, type, name):
      1..23      +  rep_origin     RSF ori (fragment): Plasmids containing the RSF 1030 origin of replication can be propagated in E. coli cells that contain additional plasmids with compatible origins.
     25..74      +  CDS            lacI (fragment): lac repressor; lacI; The lac repressor binds to the lac operator to inhibit transcription in E. coli. This inhibition can be relieved by adding lactose or isopropyl-β-D-thiogalactopyranoside (IPTG).
    853..957     +  promoter       AmpR promoter: bla
    948..1028    -  CDS            int (fragment): INT2_ECOLX - Protein inferred from homology: Swiss-Prot protein existence level 3. Putative integrase believed to be involved in the insertion of antibiotic resistance genes into plasmids and transposons. From Escherichia coli.
   1116..1172    +  CDS            GmR (fragment): gentamycin acetyltransferase; aacC1; confers resistance to gentamycin
   1179..1967    +  CDS            aadA: S3AD_ECOLX - Experimental evidence at protein level: Swiss-Prot protein existence level 1. Mediates bacterial resistance to the antibiotics streptomycin and spectinomycin. From Escherichia coli.
   2141..2729    +  rep_origin     ori: high-copy-number ColE1/pMB1/pBR322/pUC origin of replication
>Addgene plasmid #197774 | pMC-9-StUbi-11 | addgene full sequence | sequence record 391109 | Addgene NGS Result
GTCAGTGAGCGAGGAAGCGGAAGAGCGCCCAATACGCAAACCGCCTCTCCCCGCGCGTTGGCCGATTCAT
TAATCACTCTGTGGTCTCAGCTTGTTGCCTGTTGTTGGTTGTCGTGTTGTCTGGCTGTGTCTGTTACCCA
TTGTGGTGGTTATGTGTTTGCATTATGGTCTTGAAGGACCATCAATGTGTTTTCGCTTTCTGTTCCTTTC
TGTTTCTCATTTGTGAATAATAATGGTGTCTTTATGAACATCCAGTTTCTGGTTTCTTTTATGATTGCAG
TTTTGAGTTATTTGTGTTTGCTTTTGCTTCCGTCTACTACACTACTTTGCAATTACTATATCACTAATGC
AGGCTTGATATACTAAAGCCTTCGATCCATCTTCTGTTTGATGATTCGAATGGTATTTATTTAACTCATA
CCCAAGTGAAGCATAAAGTTAGAGGAGAGTTCCTGTTGCATTGCCTGTTTGTATCATGAGCAACTCATGT
TAATAAACATAAGAAAAACCATGATGCAATCTGTGTAGGTGATAGACTTTGATGACAGACGGACTCATAA
GTAACAAGAGATAACAAAGAGGAAACATAATAAACATGTACGGGAAGTCCTCCAACAATGACTTTAATCA
CATGTTTTTGTAGATTAGCAATTGTACATGTCAAATGATCTTGGATTAAGGATGTGAATCAAAACATCTG
AATTTGGACCTAGAGTCTTGAGGTGATCGCTTGAGACCACGAAGTGGCTCTTCAGTGGACGAAAGGGCCT
CGTGATACGCCTATTTTTATAGGTTAATGTCATGATAATAATGGTTTCTTAGACGTCAGGTGGCACTTTT
CGGGGAAATGTGCGCGGAACCCCTATTTGTTTATTTTTCTAAATACATTCAAATATGTATCCGCTCATGA
GACAATAACCCTGATAAATGCTTCAATAATATTGAAAAAGGAAGAGTATGCGCTCACGCAACTGGTCCAG
AACCTTGACCGAACGCAGCGGTGGTAACGGCGCAGTGGCGGTTTTCATGGCTTGTTATGACTGTTTTTTT
TTGGGGTACAGTCTATGCCTCGGGCATCCAAGCAGCAAGCGCGTTACGCCGTGGGTCGATGTTTGATGTT
ATGGAGCAGCAACGATGTTACGCAGCAGGGCAGTCGCCCTAAAACAAAGTTAAACATCATGAGGGAAGCG
GTGATCGCCGAAGTATCGACTCAACTATCAGAGGTAGTTGGCGTCATCGAGCGCCATCTCGAACCGACGT
TGCTGGCCGTACATTTGTACGGCTCCGCAGTGGATGGCGGCCTGAAGCCACACAGCGATATTGATTTGCT
GGTTACGGTGACCGTAAGGCTTGATGAAACAACGCGGCGAGCTTTGATCAACGACCTTTTGGAAACTTCG
GCTTCCCCTGGAGAGAGCGAGATTCTCCGCGCTGTAGAAGTCACCATTGTTGTGCACGACGACATCATTC
CGTGGCGTTATCCAGCTAAGCGCGAACTGCAATTTGGAGAATGGCAGCGCAATGACATTCTTGCAGGTAT
CTTCGAGCCAGCCACGATCGACATTGATCTGGCTATCTTGCTGACAAAAGCAAGAGAACATAGCGTTGCC
TTGGTAGGTCCAGCGGCGGAGGAACTCTTTGATCCGGTTCCTGAACAGGATCTATTTGAGGCGCTAAATG
AAACCTTAACGCTATGGAACTCGCCGCCCGACTGGGCTGGCGATGAGCGAAATGTAGTGCTTACGTTGTC
CCGCATTTGGTACAGCGCAGTAACCGGCAAAATCGCGCCGAAGGATGTCGCTGCCGACTGGGCAATGGAG
CGCCTGCCGGCCCAGTATCAGCCCGTCATACTTGAAGCTAGACAGGCTTATCTTGGACAAGAAGAAGATC
GCTTGGCCTCGCGCGCAGATCAGTTGGAAGAATTTGTCCATTACGTAAAAGGCGAGATCACCAAGGTAGT
CGGCAAATAACTGTCAGACCAAGTTTACTCATATATACTTTAGATTGATTTAAAACTTCATTTTTAATTT
AAAAGGATCTAGGTGAAGATCCTTTTTGATAATCTCATGACCAAAATCCCTTAACGTGAGTTTTCGTTCC
ACTGAGCGTCAGACCCCGTAGAAAAGATCAAAGGATCTTCTTGAGATCCTTTTTTTCTGCGCGTAATCTG
CTGCTTGCAAACAAAAAAACCACCGCTACCAGCGGTGGTTTGTTTGCCGGATCAAGAGCTACCAACTCTT
TTTCCGAAGGTAACTGGCTTCAGCAGAGCGCAGATACCAAATACTGTTCTTCTAGTGTAGCCGTAGTTAG
GCCACCACTTCAAGAACTCTGTAGCACCGCCTACATACCTCGCTCTGCTAATCCTGTTACCAGTGGCTGC
TGCCAGTGGCGATAAGTCGTGTCTTACCGGGTTGGACTCAAGACGATAGTTACCGGATAAGGCGCAGCGG
TCGGGCTGAACGGGGGGTTCGTGCACACAGCCCAGCTTGGAGCGAACGACCTACACCGAACTGAGATACC
TACAGCGTGAGCTATGAGAAAGCGCCACGCTTCCCGAAGGGAGAAAGGCGGACAGGTATCCGGTAAGCGG
CAGGGTCGGAACAGGAGAGCGCACGAGGGAGCTTCCAGGGGGAAACGCCTGGTATCTTTATAGTCCTGTC
GGGTTTCGCCACCTCTGACTTGAGCGTCGATTTTTGTGATGCTCGTCAGGGGGGCGGAGCCTATGGAAAA
ACGCCAGCAACGCGGCCTTTTTACGGTTCCTGGCCTTTTGCTGGCCTTTTGCTCACATGTTCTTTCCTGC
GTTATCCCCTGATTCTGTGGATAACCGTATTACCGCCTTTGAGTGAGCTGATACCGCTCGCCGCAGCCGA
ACGACCGAGCGCAGCGA
